>Addgene plasmid #188334 | pJJS011 | addgene full sequence | sequence record 370748 | Addgene NGS Result
CACCTAAATTGTAAGCGTTAATATTTTGTTAAAATTCGCGTTAAATTTTTGTTAAATCAGCTCATTTTTT
AACCAATAGGCCGAAATCGGCAAAATCCCTTATAAATCAAAAGAATAGACCGAGATAGGGT
[37 nt withheld, positions 132-168]
AAAGAACGTGGACTCCAACGTCAAAGG
[49 nt withheld, positions 196-244]
T
[91 nt withheld, positions 246-336]
GAACGTGGCT
[115 nt withheld, positions 347-461]
CCCATTCGCCATTCAGGCTGCGCAACTGTTGGGAAGGGCGATCGGTGCGGGCCTCTTCGCTATTACGCCA
GCTGGCGAAAGGGGGATGTGCTGCAAGGCGATTAAGTTGGGTAACGCCAGGGTTTTCCCAGTCACGACGT
TGTAAAACGACGGCCAGTGAATTGTAATACGACTCACTATAGGGCGAATTGGATGGGATTCTCCGAGACC
GTCGACCTCATGCTCAACCTCCAATCCAACAAGGAGGGATCCGTCGACCTCAAGAACGTCTCCGCCGTCC
CAAAGGAGAAGACCACCCTCAAGGTAAGTTTAAACATATATATACTAACTAACCCTGATTATTTAAATTT
TCAGGACCCATCCAAGCCACCAGCCAAGGCCCAAGTCGTCGGATGGCCACCAGTCCGTAACTACCGTAAG
AACATGATGACCCAACAAAAGACCTCCTCCATGGTTTCGGAATTGATTAAGGAAAATATGCACATGAAGC
TCTACATGGAGGGAACCGTCGACAACCACCACTTCAAGTGCACCTCCGAGGGAGAGGGAAAGCCATACGA
GGGAACCCAAACCATGCGTATCAAGGTCGTCGAGGGAGGACCACTCCCATTCGCCTTCGACATCCTCGCC
ACCTCCTTCCTCTACGGATCCAAGGTAAGTTTAAACATATATATACTAACTAACCCTGATTATTTAAATT
TTCAGACCTTCATCAACCACACCCAAGGAATCCCAGACTTCTTCAAGCAATCCTTCCCAGAGGGATTCAC
CTGGGAGCGTGTCACCACCTACGAGGACGGAGGAGTCCTCACCGCCACCCAAGACACCTCCCTCCAAGAC
GGATGCCTCATCTACAACGTCAAGGTAAGTTTAAACAGTTCGGTACTAACTAACCATACATATTTAAATT
TTCAGATCCGTGGAGTCAACTTCACCTCCAACGGACCAGTCATGCAAAAGAAGACCCTCGGATGGGAGGC
CTTCACCGAGACCCTCTACCCAGCCGACGGAGGACTCGAGGGACGTAACGACATGGCCCTCAAGCTCGTC
GGAGGATCCCACCTCATCGCCAACGCCAAGGTAAGTTTAAACATGATTTTACTAACTAACTAATCTGATT
TAAATTTTCAGACCACCTACCGTTCCAAGAAGCCAGCCAAGAACCTCAAGATGCCAGGAGTCTACTACGT
CGACTACCGTCTCGAGCGTATCAAGGAGGCCAACAACGAGACCTACGTCGAGCAACACGAGGTCGCCGTC
GCCCGTTACTGCGACCTCCCATCCAAGCTCGGACACAAGCTCAACGGCAGCGGTGGCAGTGGAGGTACCG
GCGGAAGCGGTGCGGTGGAGCTCCAGCTTTTGTTCCCTTTAGTGAGGGTTAATTTCGAGCTTGGCGTAAT
CATGGTCATAGCTGTTTCCTGTGTGAAATTGTTATCCGCTCACAATTCCACACAACATACGAGCCGGAAG
CATAAAGTGTAAAGCCTGGGGTGCCTAATGAGTGAGCTAACTCACATTAATTGCGTTGCGCTCACTGCCC
GCTTTCCAGTCGGGAAACCTGTCGTGCCAGCTGCATTAATGAATCGGCCAACGCGCGGGGAGAGGCGGTT
TGCGTATTGGGCGCTCTTCCGCTTCCTCGCTCACTGACTCGCTGCGCTCGGTCGTTCGGCTGCGGCGAGC
GGTATCAGCTCACTCAAAGGCGGTAATACGGTTATCCACAGAATCAGGGGATAACGCAGGAAAGAACATG
TGAGCAAAAGGCCAGCAAAAGGCCAGGAACCGTAAAAAGGCCGCGTTGCTGGCGTTTTTCCATAGGCTCC
GCCCCCCTGACGAGCATCACAAAAATCGACGCTCAAGTCAGAGGTGGCGAAACCCGACAGGACTATAAAG
ATACCAGGCGTTTCCCCCTGGAAGCTCCCTCGTGCGCTCTCCTGTTCCGACCCTGCCGCTTACCGGATAC
CTGTCCGCCTTTCTCCCTTCGGGAAGCGTGGCGCTTTCTCATAGCTCACGCTGTAGGTATCTCAGTTCGG
TGTAGGTCGTTCGCTCCAAGCTGGGCTGTGTGCACGAACCCCCCGTTCAGCCCGACCGCTGCGCCTTATC
CGGTAACTATCGTCTTGAGTCCAACCCGGTAAGACACGACTTATCGCCACTGGCAGCAGCCACTGGTAAC
AGGATTAGCAGAGCGAGGTATGTAGGCGGTGCTACAGAGTTCTTGAAGTGGTGGCCTAACTACGGCTACA
CTAGAAGAACAGTATTTGGTATCTGCGCTCTGCTGAAGCCAGTTACCTTCGGAAAAAGAGTTGGTAGCTC
TTGATCCGGCAAACAAACCACCGCTGGTAGCGGTGGTTTTTTTGTTTGCAAGCAGCAGATTACGCGCAGA
AAAAAAGGATCTCAAGAAGATCCTTTGATCTTTTCTACGGGGTCTGACGCTCAGTGGAACGAAAACTCAC
GTTAAGGGATTTTGGTCATGAGATTATCAAAAAGGATCTTCACCTAGATCCTTTTAAATTAAAAATGAAG
TTTTAAATCAATCTAAAGTATATATGAGTAAACTTGGTCTGACAGTTACCAATGCTTAATCAGTGAGGCA
CCTATCTCAGCGATCTGTCTATTTCGTTCATCCATAGTTGCCTGACTCCCCGTCGTGTAGATAACTACGA
TACGGGAGGGCTTACCATCTGGCCCCAGTGCTGCAATGATACCGCGAGACCCACGCTCACCGGCTCCAGA
TTTATCAGCAATAAACCAGCCAGCCGGAAGGGCCGAGCGCAGAAGTGGTCCTGCAACTTTATCCGCCTCC
ATCCAGTCTATTAATTGTTGCCGGGAAGCTAGAGTAAGTAGTTCGCCAGTTAATAGTTTGCGCAACGTTG
TTGCCATTGCTACAGGCATCGTGGTGTCACGCTCGTCGTTTGGTATGGCTTCATTCAGCTCCGGTTCCCA
ACGATCAAGGCGAGTTACATGATCCCCCATGTTGTGCAAAAAAGCGGTTAGCTCCTTCGGTCCTCCGATC
GTTGTCAGAAGTAAGTTGGCCGCAGTGTTATCACTCATGGTTATGGCAGCACTGCATAATTCTCTTACTG
TCATGCCATCCGTAAGATGCTTTTCTGTGACTGGTGAGTACTCAACCAAGTCATTCTGAGAATAGTGTAT
GCGGCGACCGAGTTGCTCTTGCCCGGCGTCAATACGGGATAATACCGCGCCACATAGCAGAACTTTAAAA
GTGCTCATCATTGGAAAACGTTCTTCGGGGCGAAAACTCTCAAGGATCTTACCGCTGTTGAGATCCAGTT
CGATGTAACCCACTCGTGCACCCAACTGATCTTCAGCATCTTTTACTTTCACCAGCGTTTCTGGGTGAGC
AAAAACAGGAAGGCAAAATGCCGCAAAAAAGGGAATAAGGGCGACACGGAAATGTTGAATACTCATACTC
TTCCTTTTTCAATATTATTGAAGCATTTATCAGGGTTATTGTCTCATGAGCGGATACATATTTGAATGTA
TTTAGAAAAATAAACAAATAGGGGTTCCGCGCACATTTCCCCGAAAAGTGC
Features (pLannotate 1.2.2; 13 found; start..end, strand, type, name):
      6..461     -  rep_origin     f1 ori (sequence partly withheld): f1 bacteriophage origin of replication; arrow indicates direction of (+) strand synthesis
    466..623     -  CDS            lacZα (fragment): LacZα fragment of β-galactosidase; lacZ fragment
    626..644     +  promoter       T7 promoter: promoter for bacteriophage T7 RNA polymerase
    657..911     +  CDS            IAA7 (fragment): IAA7_ARATH - Also known as AXR2. Experimental evidence at protein level: Swiss-Prot protein existence level 1. Aux/IAA proteins are short-lived transcriptional factors that function as repressors of early auxin response genes at low auxin concentrations. Repression is thought to result from the interaction with auxin response factors (ARFs), proteins that bind to the auxin- responsive promoter element (AuxRE). Formation of heterodimers with ARF proteins may alter their ability to modulate early auxin response genes expression. From Arabidopsis thaliana (Mouse-ear cress).
    912..1766    +  CDS            mTagBFP2: mTagBFP2 is a basic (constitutively fluorescent) blue fluorescent protein published in 2011, derived from Entacmaea quadricolor. It is reported to be a very rapidly-maturing monomer with very low acid sensitivity.
   1827..1845    -  promoter       T3 promoter: promoter for bacteriophage T3 RNA polymerase
   1890..1906    -  protein_bind   lac operator: The lac repressor binds to the lac operator to inhibit transcription in E. coli. This inhibition can be relieved by adding lactose or isopropyl-β-D-thiogalactopyranoside (IPTG). lac repressor encoded by lacI
   1914..1944    -  promoter       lac promoter: promoter for the E. coli lac operon
   1959..1980    -  protein_bind   CAP binding site: CAP binding activates transcription in the presence of cAMP. E. coli catabolite activator protein
   1993..2085    -  CDS            lacI (fragment): lac repressor; lacI; The lac repressor binds to the lac operator to inhibit transcription in E. coli. This inhibition can be relieved by adding lactose or isopropyl-β-D-thiogalactopyranoside (IPTG).
   2268..2856    -  rep_origin     ori: high-copy-number ColE1/pMB1/pBR322/pUC origin of replication
   3027..3887    -  CDS            AmpR: β-lactamase; bla; confers resistance to ampicillin, carbenicillin, and related antibiotics
   3888..3992    -  promoter       AmpR promoter: bla
