[The description below was written by a language model from this plasmid's Addgene catalogue record and pLannotate feature annotations shown in this document.]
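Description:
pJJS011 is a small, high-copy cloning plasmid of about 4.0 kb built on pBluescript SK(+). It serves as a PCR template rather than as an expression construct, although the catalogue lists it as a bacterial expression vector. It is propagated in E. coli through the pUC/ColE1-type origin and selected with ampicillin via the β-lactamase gene and its native promoter. The backbone also keeps the usual pBluescript elements: an f1 origin for single-stranded DNA production, remnants of lacZα interrupted by the insert, the lac promoter/operator region, and flanking T7 and T3 promoters. M13 forward and reverse sites serve for sequencing across the insert.

The insert of roughly 1.15 kb was assembled by Gibson cloning and is recorded as mIAA7::mTagBFP2::Linker. The feature table shows a fragment of Arabidopsis thaliana IAA7 (the mIAA7 auxin-inducible degron) directly followed by the coding sequence of mTagBFP2, a monomeric, fast-maturing blue fluorescent protein. A short unannotated stretch after it presumably corresponds to the linker. The mTagBFP2 portion was derived from an earlier plasmid. The record lists C. elegans as the insert species, which reflects the intended host, since the parts are of plant and sea anemone origin. No C. elegans promoter or 3′ UTR is annotated, consistent with a cassette meant to be inserted into an endogenous locus.

The intended use is to amplify the degron–fluorophore cassette with primers carrying homology arms, producing repair templates for homology-directed genome editing in C. elegans. A gene tagged this way encodes a protein that can be seen by blue fluorescence and depleted conditionally through the auxin-inducible degradation system. The associated publication reports that the mIAA7 degron improves this degradation.
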