Addgene plasmid #188334: pJJS011
Purpose: PCR template for repair templates to tag a gene with a mTagBFP2 and mIAA7 AID degron using homology-directed repair for C. elegans.
Depositing lab: Mike Boxem. Depositing organization: Utrecht University. Publication: The mIAA7 degron improves auxin-mediated degradation in C. elegans. Sepers JJ, Verstappen NHM, Vo AA, Ragle JM, Ruijtenberg S, Ward JD, Boxem M. G3 (Bethesda). 2022 Aug 27. pii: 6677660. doi: 10.1093/g3journal/jkac222. PubMed 36029236.
Backbone
  Vector backbone: pBluescript SK (+)
  Backbone size w/o insert (bp): 2863
  Vector type: Bacterial Expression
Growth in bacteria
  Bacterial resistance: Ampicillin, 100 μg/mL
  Growth temperature: 37°C
  Growth strain: DH5alpha
  Copy number: High Copy
Gene/Insert
  Gene/Insert name: mIAA7::mTagBFP2::Linker
  Species: C. elegans (nematode)
  Insert size (bp): 1149
  Cloning method: Gibson Cloning
  Sequencing primers: 5′ M13 forward; 3′ M13 reverse
Resource information
  A portion of this plasmid was derived from a plasmid made by: TagBFP2 origin: JDW233 (Ashley et al., 2021)
Terms and licenses: Academic/Nonprofit Terms; Industry Terms: Not Available to Industry
How to cite: pJJS011 was a gift from Mike Boxem (Addgene plasmid # 188334 ; http://n2t.net/addgene:188334 ; RRID:Addgene_188334)
