>Addgene plasmid #188334 | pJJS011 | depositor partial sequence | sequence record 365679 | mIAA7 degron
GGATTCTCCGAGACCGTCGACCTCATGCTCAACCTCCAATCCAACAAGGAGGGATCCGTCGACCTCAAGA
ACGTCTCCGCCGTCCCAAAGGAGAAGACCACCCTCAAGGTAAGTTTAAACATATATATACTAACTAACCC
TGATTATTTAAATTTTCAGGACCCATCCAAGCCACCAGCCAAGGCCCAAGTCGTCGGATGGCCACCAGTC
CGTAACTACCGTAAGAACATGATGACCCAACAAAAGACCTCCTCC
