>Addgene plasmid #188334 | pJJS011 | depositor partial sequence | sequence record 365680 | mTagBFP2
ATGGTTTCGGAATTGATTAAGGAAAATATGCACATGAAGCTCTACATGGAGGGAACCGTCGACAACCACC
ACTTCAAGTGCACCTCCGAGGGAGAGGGAAAGCCATACGAGGGAACCCAAACCATGCGTATCAAGGTCGT
CGAGGGAGGACCACTCCCATTCGCCTTCGACATCCTCGCCACCTCCTTCCTCTACGGATCCAAGGTAAGT
TTAAACATATATATACTAACTAACCCTGATTATTTAAATTTTCAGACCTTCATCAACCACACCCAAGGAA
TCCCAGACTTCTTCAAGCAATCCTTCCCAGAGGGATTCACCTGGGAGCGTGTCACCACCTACGAGGACGG
AGGAGTCCTCACCGCCACCCAAGACACCTCCCTCCAAGACGGATGCCTCATCTACAACGTCAAGGTAAGT
TTAAACAGTTCGGTACTAACTAACCATACATATTTAAATTTTCAGATCCGTGGAGTCAACTTCACCTCCA
ACGGACCAGTCATGCAAAAGAAGACCCTCGGATGGGAGGCCTTCACCGAGACCCTCTACCCAGCCGACGG
AGGACTCGAGGGACGTAACGACATGGCCCTCAAGCTCGTCGGAGGATCCCACCTCATCGCCAACGCCAAG
GTAAGTTTAAACATGATTTTACTAACTAACTAATCTGATTTAAATTTTCAGACCACCTACCGTTCCAAGA
AGCCAGCCAAGAACCTCAAGATGCCAGGAGTCTACTACGTCGACTACCGTCTCGAGCGTATCAAGGAGGC
CAACAACGAGACCTACGTCGAGCAACACGAGGTCGCCGTCGCCCGTTACTGCGACCTCCCATCCAAGCTC
GGACACAAGCTCAAC
